Addgene plasmid #165422: pGoldenGreenGate-M (pGGG-M)
Purpose: (Empty Backbone) A Golden Gate (MoClo) compatible Level 2 acceptor binary vector based on pGreenII (Hellens et al., 2000).
Depositing lab: Wendy Harwood & John Innes Centre - Wheat Transformation and Genome Editing. Depositing organization: John Innes Centre. Publication: CRISPR-Cas9 Based Genome Editing in Wheat. Smedley MA, Hayta S, Clarke M, Harwood WA. Curr Protoc. 2021 Mar;1(3):e65. doi: 10.1002/cpz1.65. PubMed 33687760.
Backbone
  Vector backbone: pGoldenGreenGate (pGGG) (pGreenII based level 2 Golden Gate (MoClo) compatible vector with additional LB)
  Backbone size (bp): 2678
  Modifications to backbone: Additional LB sequence.
  Vector type: Synthetic Biology ; Level 2 Golden Gate (MoClo) dual/binary vector used for Agrobacterium transformation of plants
  Promoter: Contain GG cassette and MCS with LacZ for blue/white screening
  Selectable markers: Hygromycin
Growth in bacteria
  Bacterial resistance: Kanamycin, 50 μg/mL
  Growth temperature: 37°C
  Growth strain: DH5alpha
  Copy number: High Copy
Gene/Insert
  Cloning method: Restriction Enzyme
  Sequencing primers: 5′ LB Forward 5’-GTGGTGTAAACAAATTGACGC-3’; 3′ RB-R1 Reverse 5’-CCCGCCAATATATCCTGTCA-3’
Terms and licenses: Academic/Nonprofit Terms; Industry Terms: Not Available to Industry
Depositor comments: Note: This plasmid is based on pGreen and therefore requires the helper plasmid pSoup (Addgene ID # 165419) to replicate in Agrobacterium. Hellens, R.P., Edwards, E.A., Leyland, N.R. et al. pGreen: a versatile and flexible binary Ti vector for Agrobacterium-mediated plant transformation. Plant Mol Biol 42, 819–832 (2000). https://doi.org/10.1023/A:1006496308160
How to cite: pGoldenGreenGate-M (pGGG-M) was a gift from Wendy Harwood & John Innes Centre - Wheat Transformation and Genome Editing (Addgene plasmid # 165422 ; http://n2t.net/addgene:165422 ; RRID:Addgene_165422)
