[The description below was written by a language model from this plasmid's Addgene catalogue record and pLannotate feature annotations shown in this document.]
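Description:
pGoldenGreenGate-M (pGGG-M) is an empty Level 2 Golden Gate (MoClo) acceptor built on the small pGreenII binary vector and intended for Agrobacterium-mediated transformation of plants; the associated work concerns CRISPR-Cas9 genome editing in wheat. The sequenced plasmid is about 3.4 kb. It is maintained at high copy in E. coli through a ColE1/pUC-type origin and selected with kanamycin via an aph(3')-Ia gene. For Agrobacterium it carries only the pSa origin, without its own replicase, so, as the depositor notes, it depends on the helper plasmid pSoup supplied in trans to replicate in that host.

The T-DNA is delimited by nopaline C58-type borders: a right border repeat and, at the other end, two left border sequences (one full, one annotated as truncated). This matches the stated backbone modification of an additional LB, a design generally used to reduce read-through transfer of backbone sequence. Between the borders sits the cloning region: a lac promoter with CAP site and operator driving a lacZα fragment that contains a pUC-type multiple cloning site. According to the record, this sits alongside the Golden Gate cassette, so that replacing lacZα with assembled Level 1 transcription units converts colonies from blue to white for screening. The Type IIS sites themselves are not annotated in the feature table.

The catalogue lists hygromycin as the selectable marker, but no hygromycin resistance gene or plant promoter appears among the annotated features. A plant selection cassette would therefore presumably have to be introduced during assembly, though the record does not clarify this.
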