Features (pLannotate 1.2.2; 14 found; start..end, strand, type, name):
     80..668     -  rep_origin     ori: high-copy-number ColE1/pMB1/pBR322/pUC origin of replication
    839..1654    -  CDS            KanR: aminoglycoside phosphotransferase; aph(3')-Ia; confers resistance to kanamycin in bacteria or G418 (Geneticin®) in eukaryotes
   1839..1940    +  CDS            TRA2_ECOLX (fragment): Protein predicted: Swiss-Prot protein existence level 4. Required for transposition of transposon Tn903. From Escherichia coli.
   1945..2380    +  rep_origin     pSa ori: origin of replication from bacterial plasmid pSa
   2507..2529    +  misc_feature   LB T-DNA repeat: left border repeat from nopaline C58 T-DNA (truncated)
   2613..2637    +  misc_feature   LB T-DNA repeat: left border repeat from nopaline C58 T-DNA
   2727..2769    +  CDS            lacI (fragment): lac repressor; lacI; The lac repressor binds to the lac operator to inhibit transcription in E. coli. This inhibition can be relieved by adding lactose or isopropyl-β-D-thiogalactopyranoside (IPTG).
   2782..2803    +  protein_bind   CAP binding site: CAP binding activates transcription in the presence of cAMP. E. coli catabolite activator protein
   2818..2848    +  promoter       lac promoter: promoter for the E. coli lac operon
   2856..2872    +  protein_bind   lac operator: The lac repressor binds to the lac operator to inhibit transcription in E. coli. This inhibition can be relieved by adding lactose or isopropyl-β-D-thiogalactopyranoside (IPTG). lac repressor encoded by lacI
   2909..2965    -  misc_feature   MCS: pUC18/19 multiple cloning site
   2962..3119    +  CDS            lacZα (fragment): LacZα fragment of β-galactosidase; lacZ fragment
   3125..3224    -  misc_feature   bom (fragment): basis of mobility region from pBR322
   3336..3360    +  misc_feature   RB T-DNA repeat: right border repeat from nopaline C58 T-DNA
>Addgene plasmid #165422 | pGoldenGreenGate-M (pGGG-M) | addgene full sequence | sequence record 331272 | Addgene NGS Result
ATGTGTTTGTTTGAGATCTCATGTGAGCAAAAGGCCAGCAAAAGGCCAGGAACCGTAAAAAGGCCGCGTT
GCTGGCGTTTTTCCATAGGCTCCGCCCCCCTGACGAGCATCACAAAAATCGACGCTCAAGTCAGAGGTGG
CGAAACCCGACAGGACTATAAAGATACCAGGCGTTTCCCCCTGGAAGCTCCCTCGTGCGCTCTCCTGTTC
CGACCCTGCCGCTTACCGGATACCTGTCCGCCTTTCTCCCTTCGGGAAGCGTGGCGCTTTCTCATAGCTC
ACGCTGTAGGTATCTCAGTTCGGTGTAGGTCGTTCGCTCCAAGCTGGGCTGTGTGCACGAACCCCCCGTT
CAGCCCGACCGCTGCGCCTTATCCGGTAACTATCGTCTTGAGTCCAACCCGGTAAGACACGACTTATCGC
CACTGGCAGCAGCCACTGGTAACAGGATTAGCAGAGCGAGGTATGTAGGCGGTGCTACAGAGTTCTTGAA
GTGGTGGCCTAACTACGGCTACACTAGAAGAACAGTATTTGGTATCTGCGCTCTGCTGAAGCCAGTTACC
TTCGGAAGAAGAGTTGGTAGCTCTTGATCCGGCAAACAAACCACCGCTGGTAGCGGTGGTTTTTTTGTTT
GCAAGCAGCAGATTACGCGCAGAAAAAAAGGATCTCAAGAAGATCCTTTGATCTTTTCTACGGGGTCTGA
CGCTCAGTGGAACGAAAACTCACGTTAAGGGATTTTGGTCATGAGATTATCAAAAAGGATCTTCACCTAG
ATCCTTTTAAATTAAAAATGAAGTTTTAAATCAATCTAAAGTATATATGTGTAACATTGGTCTAGTGATT
AGAAAAACTCATCGAGCATCAAATGAAACTGCAATTTATTCATATCAGGATTATCAATACCATATTTTTG
AAAAAGCCGTTTCTGTAATGAAGGAGAAAACTCACCGAGGCAGTTCCATAGGATGGCAAGATCCTGGTAT
CGGTCTGCGATTCCGACTCGTCCAACATCAATACAACCTATTAATTTCCCCTCGTCAAAAATAAGGTTAT
CAAGTGAGAAATCACCATGAGTGACGACTGAATCCGGTGAGAATGGCAAAAGTTTATGCATTTCTTTCCA
GACTTGTTCAACAGGCCAGCCATTACGCTCGTCATCAAAATCACTCGCATCAACCAAACCGTTATTCATT
CGTGATTGCGCCTGAGCGAGACGAAATACGCGATCGCTGTTAAAAGGACAATTACAAACAGGAATCGAAT
GCAACCGGCGCAGGAACACTGCCAGCGCATCAACAATATTTTCACCTGAATCAGGATATTCTTCTAATAC
CTGGAATGCTGTTTTCCCTGGGATCGCAGTGGTGAGTAACCATGCATCATCAGGAGTACGGATAAAATGC
TTGATGGTCGGAAGAGGCATAAATTCCGTCAGCCAGTTTAGTCTGACCATCTCATCTGTAACATCATTGG
CAACGCTACCTTTGCCATGTTTCAGAAACAACTCTGGCGCATCGGGCTTCCCATACAATCGGTAGATTGT
CGCACCTGATTGCCCGACATTATCGCGAGCCCATTTATACCCATATAAATCAGCATCCATGTTGGAATTT
AATCGCGGCCTTGAGCAAGACGTTTCCCGTTGAATATGGCTCATAACACCCCTTGTATTACTGTTTATGT
AAGCAGACAGTTTTATTGTTCATGATGATATATTTTTATCTTGTGCAATGTAACATCAGAGATTTTGAGA
CACAACGTGGCTTTGTTGAATAAATCGAACTTTTGCTGAGTTGAAGGATCAGATCACGCATCTTCCCGAC
AACGCAGACCGTTCCGTGGCAAAGCAAAAGTTCAAAATCCCCAACTGGTCCACCTACAACAAAGCTCTCA
TCAACCGTGGCTCCCTCACTTTCTGGCTGGATGATGGGGCGATTCAGGCGATCCCCATCCAACAGCCCGC
CGTCGAGCGGGCTTTTTTATCCCCGGAAGCCTGTGGATAGAGGGTAGTTATCCACGTGAAACCGCTAATG
CCCCGCAAAGCCTTGATTCACGGGGCTTTCCGGCCCGCTCCAAAAACTATCCACGTGAAATCGCTAATCA
GGGTACGTGAAATCGCTAATCGGAGTACGTGAAATCGCTAATAAGGTCACGTGAAATCGCTAATCAAAAA
GGCACGTGAGAACGCTAATAGCCCTTTCAGATCAACAGCTTGCAAACACCCCTCGCTCCGGCAAGTAGTT
ACAGCAAGTAGTATGTTCAATTAGCTTTTCAATTATGAATATATATATCAATTATTGGTCGCCCTTGGCT
TGTGGACAATGCGCTACGCGCACCGGCTCCGCCCGTGGACAACCGCAAGCGGTTGCCCACCGTCGAGCGC
CTTTGCCCACAACCCGGCGGCCGGCCGCAACAGATCGTTTTATAAATTTTTTTTTTTGAAAAAGAAAAAG
CCCGAAAGGCGGCAACCTCTCGGGCTTCTGGATTTCCGATCCCCGGAATTAGATCTTGGCAGGATATATT
GTGGTGTAACGTTTAGTCATGGTTGATGGGCTGCCTGTATCGAGTGGTGATTTTGTGCCGAGCTGCCGGT
CGGGGAGCTGTTGGCTGGCTGGTGGCAGGATATATTGTGGTGTAAACAAATTGACGCTTAGACAACTTAA
TAACACATTGCGGACGTTTTTAATGTACTGGGGTTGAACACTCTGTGGGTCTCATGCCTTGTCTTCGCAG
CTGGCACGACAGGTTTCCCGACTGGAAAGCGGGCAGTGAGCGCAACGCAATTAATGTGAGTTAGCTCACT
CATTAGGCACCCCAGGCTTTACACTTTATGCTTCCGGCTCGTATGTTGTGTGGAATTGTGAGCGGATAAC
AATTTCACACAGGAAACAGCTATGACCATGATTACGCCAAGCTTGCATGCCTGCAGGTCGACTCTAGAGG
ATCCCCGGGTACCGAGCTCGAATTCACTGGCCGTCGTTTTACAACGTCGTGACTGGGAAAACCCTGGCGT
TACCCAACTTAATCGCCTTGCAGCACATCCCCCTTTCGCCAGCTGGCGTAATAGCGAAGAGGCCCGCACC
GATCGCCCTTCCCAACAGTTGCGCAGCCTGAATGGCGAATGGCGCCTGATGCGGTATTTTCTCCTTACGC
ATCTGTGCGGTATTTCACACCGCATATGGTGCACTCTCAGTACAATCTGCTCTGATGCCGCATAGTTAAG
CCAGCCCCGACACCCGCCAACACCCGCTGACGCGCCCTGACGGGCTTGTCTGCTCCCGGCATCCGCTTAC
AGACAAGCTGTGAGAAGACAAGGGACACGAAGTGATCCGTTTCCTTGACAGGATATATTGGCGGGTAAAC
TAAGTCGCTGT
